Addgene plasmid #198134: pCI_E01_NtA-Fs1-mIgG1Fc-Myc-His-WPRE
Purpose: Express NtA-Fs1 in mammalian cells
Depositing lab: Jeffrey Miner. Depositing organization: Washington University in Saint Louis.
Backbone
  Vector backbone: pCI
  Backbone manufacturer: Promega
  Vector type: Mammalian Expression
  Selectable markers: Hygromycin
Growth in bacteria
  Bacterial resistance: Ampicillin, 100 μg/mL
  Growth temperature: 37°C
  Growth strain: DH5alpha
  Copy number: High Copy
Gene/Insert
  Gene/Insert name: NtA-Fs1
  Species: M. musculus (mouse)
  Promoter: CMV, beta-globin/IgG chimeric intron
  Tag / fusion protein: mIgG1Fc, Myc, His (C terminal on insert)
  Cloning method: Gibson Cloning
Terms and licenses: Academic/Nonprofit Terms; Industry Terms: Not Available to Industry
How to cite: pCI_E01_NtA-Fs1-mIgG1Fc-Myc-His-WPRE was a gift from Jeffrey Miner (Addgene plasmid # 198134 ; http://n2t.net/addgene:198134 ; RRID:Addgene_198134)
