[The description below was written by a language model from this plasmid's Addgene catalogue record and pLannotate feature annotations shown in this document.]
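Description:
pCI_E01_NtA-Fs1-mIgG1Fc-Myc-His-WPRE is a 7,790-nt mammalian expression plasmid built on the Promega pCI backbone and intended to express NtA-Fs1 in mammalian cells. It is maintained in E. coli through a high-copy ColE1/pUC-type origin with ampicillin selection (AmpR under its own bla promoter). A ColE1-derived cer site, which helps keep plasmids monomeric, is also annotated. For selection in mammalian cells it carries a separate cassette in which the SV40 enhancer/early promoter drives the hygromycin phosphotransferase gene (hph), followed by a synthetic poly(A) signal.

The expression unit consists of the human CMV immediate-early enhancer and promoter followed by the β-globin/immunoglobulin chimeric intron, a pCI element that generally improves mRNA processing and expression. A T7 promoter lies just upstream of the coding region. The insert is annotated as an agrin fragment. The annotation tool matched it to the human protein entry, whereas the catalogue lists the insert as mouse, so the match most likely reflects homology. The record does not define "NtA-Fs1" further. The agrin fragment is followed at its C-terminal side by a mouse IgG1 heavy-chain (Fc) segment, then a TEV protease cleavage site and five tandem Myc epitopes. The catalogue also lists a His tag, but no such feature appears in the table. Downstream, a WPRE is positioned to enhance transcript stability and expression, with an SV40 poly(A) signal nearby, annotated on the reverse strand. The Fc, Myc and His tags would suit detection or affinity capture of the fusion protein, and the TEV site would allow removal of the Myc (and His) portion, though the record states no use beyond expression. Several small annotated fragments (SET1, T7 terminator, M13 ori, bom, tnpA, large T antigen) appear to be backbone remnants.
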