Features (pLannotate 1.2.2; 27 found; start..end, strand, type, name):
     30..313     +  misc_feature   cer region: ColE1-derived recombination site that helps to maintain plasmids as monomers
    506..883     +  enhancer       CMV enhancer: human cytomegalovirus immediate early enhancer
    885..1084    +  promoter       CMV promoter: human cytomegalovirus (CMV) immediate early promoter
   1223..1355    +  intron         chimeric intron: chimera between introns from human β-globin and immunoglobulin heavy chain genes
   1399..1417    +  promoter       T7 promoter: promoter for bacteriophage T7 RNA polymerase
   1542..2276    +  CDS            AGRN (fragment): AGRIN_HUMAN - Also known as AGRIN. Experimental evidence at protein level: Swiss-Prot protein existence level 1. [Agrin C-terminal 22 kDa fragment]: this released fragment is important for agrin signaling and to exert a maximal dendritic filopodia-inducing effect. All 'z' splice variants (z+) of this fragment also show an increase in the number of filopodia. From Homo sapiens (Human).
   2262..2927    +  CDS            Ighg1 (fragment): IGHG1_MOUSE - Also known as Igh-4. Experimental evidence at protein level: Swiss-Prot protein existence level 1. From Mus musculus (Mouse).
   2931..2951    +  CDS            TEV site: tobacco etch virus (TEV) protease recognition and cleavage site
   2976..3005    +  CDS            Myc: Myc (human c-Myc proto-oncogene) epitope tag
   3015..3044    +  CDS            Myc: Myc (human c-Myc proto-oncogene) epitope tag
   3054..3083    +  CDS            Myc: Myc (human c-Myc proto-oncogene) epitope tag
   3093..3122    +  CDS            Myc: Myc (human c-Myc proto-oncogene) epitope tag
   3132..3161    +  CDS            Myc: Myc (human c-Myc proto-oncogene) epitope tag
   3243..3831    +  misc_feature   WPRE: woodchuck hepatitis virus posttranscriptional regulatory element
   3876..3925    +  CDS            SET1 (fragment): solubility-enhancement tag derived from T7 phage gene 10B
   3933..3952    +  terminator     T7 terminator (fragment): transcription terminator for bacteriophage T7 RNA polymerase
   3974..4095    -  polyA_signal   SV40 poly(A) signal: SV40 polyadenylation signal
   4118..4186    -  CDS            large T antigen (fragment): large T antigen from SV40 (simian virus 40)
   4191..4223    +  rep_origin     M13 ori (fragment): M13 bacteriophage origin of replication; arrow indicates direction of (+) strand synthesis
   4224..4275    -  misc_feature   bom (fragment): basis of mobility region from pBR322
   4340..4697    +  promoter       SV40 promoter: SV40 enhancer and early promoter
   4728..5750    +  CDS            hph: KHYB_ECOLX - Experimental evidence at protein level: Swiss-Prot protein existence level 1. The aminoglycoside phosphotransferases achieve inactivation of their antibiotic substrates by phosphorylation. Only phosphorylates hygromycin and closely related compounds such as demethyl analogs and destomycin. From Escherichia coli.
   5789..5837    +  polyA_signal   poly(A) signal: synthetic polyadenylation signal
   5858..5950    -  CDS            tnpA (fragment): TN5P_ECOLX - Also known as tnp. Experimental evidence at protein level: Swiss-Prot protein existence level 1. Mediates transposition of transposon Tn5 by a 'cut and paste' mechanism. First, the monomeric transposase binds the 19 bp inverted DNA repeats flanking the transposon. Then, dimerization of the DNA- bound transposase creates a synaptic DNA complex. After nicking of the first DNA strand, excision of the transposon proceeds through a series of intermediates. The transposase then mediates the insertion of the transposon at a new site by strand transfer. The activity of the wild- type tran
   5993..6097    +  promoter       AmpR promoter: bla
   6098..6958    +  CDS            AmpR: β-lactamase; bla; confers resistance to ampicillin, carbenicillin, and related antibiotics
   7116..7704    -  rep_origin     ori: high-copy-number ColE1/pMB1/pBR322/pUC origin of replication
>Addgene plasmid #198134 | pCI_E01_NtA-Fs1-mIgG1Fc-Myc-His-WPRE | addgene full sequence | sequence record 395024 | Addgene NGS Result
AAGGATCTTCACCTAGATCCTTTTATAGTCCGGAAATACAGGAACGCACGCTGGATGGCCCTTCGCTGGG
ATGGTGAAACCATGAAAAATGGCAGCTTCAGTGGATTAAGTGGGGGTAATGTGGCCTGTACCCTCTGGTT
GCATAGGTATTCATACGGTTAAAATTTATCAGGCGCGATTGCGGCAGTTTTTCGGGTGGTTTGTTGCCAT
TTTTACCTGTCTGCTGCCGTGATCGCGCTGAACGCGTTTTAGCGGTGCGTACAATTAAGGGATTATGGTA
AATCCACTTACTGTCTGCCCTCGTAGCCATCGAGATAAACCGCAGTACTCCGGCCACGATGCGTCCGGCG
TAGAGGATCGAGATCTTCAATATTGGCCATTAGCCATATTATTCATTGGTTATATAGCATAAATCAATAT
TGGCTATTGGCCATTGCATACGTTGTATCTATATCATAATATGTACATTTATATTGGCTCATGTCCAATA
TGACCGCCATGTTGGCATTGATTATTGACTAGTTATTAATAGTAATCAATTACGGGGTCATTAGTTCATA
GCCCATATATGGAGTTCCGCGTTACATAACTTACGGTAAATGGCCCGCCTGGCTGACCGCCCAACGACCC
CCGCCCATTGACGTCAATAATGACGTATGTTCCCATAGTAACGCCAATAGGGACTTTCCATTGACGTCAA
TGGGTGGAGTATTTACGGTAAACTGCCCACTTGGCAGTACATCAAGTGTATCATATGCCAAGTCCGCCCC
CTATTGACGTCAATGACGGTAAATGGCCCGCCTGGCATTATGCCCAGTACATGACCTTACGGGACTTTCC
TACTTGGCAGTACATCTACGTATTAGTCATCGCTATTACCATGGTGATGCGGTTTTGGCAGTACACCAAT
GGGCGTGGATAGCGGTTTGACTCACGGGGATTTCCAAGTCTCCACCCCATTGACGTCAATGGGAGTTTGT
TTTGGCACCAAAATCAACGGGACTTTCCAAAATGTCGTAATAACCCCGCCCCGTTGACGCAAATGGGCGG
TAGGCGTGTACGGTGGGAGGTCTATATAAGCAGAGCTGGTTTAGTGAACCGTCAGATCACTAGAAGCTTT
ATTGCGGTAGTTTATCACAGTTAAATTGCTAACGCAGTCAGTGCTTCTGACACAACAGTCTCGAACTTAA
GCTGCAGAAGTTGGTCGTGAGGCACTGGGCAGGTAAGTATCAAGGTTACAAGACAGGTTTAAGGAGACCA
ATAGAAACTGGGCTTGTCGAGACAGAGAAGACTCTTGCGTTTCTGATAGGCACCTATTGGTCTTACTGAC
ATCCACTTTGCCTTTCTCTCCACAGGTGTCCACTCCCAGTTCAATTACAGCTCTTAAGGCTAGAGTATTA
ATACGACTCACTATAGGGCTAGCAAAGCGATCGCCGAACTCACCTATCTCCCCAACACCTAATAACATTC
AATCACTCTTTCCACTAACCACCTATCTACATCACCACCCACCAGCCGCCACCATGGTCCGCCCGCGGCT
GAGCTTCCCGGCCCCGCTGCTGCCGCTGCTGCTGCTCCTGGCGGCGGCCGCGCCAGCCGTGCCGGGCGCC
AGCGGGACGTGCCCGGAGCGCGCCTTGGAGCGGCGCGAGGAGGAGGCGAACGTGGTGCTCACCGGCACAG
TGGAGGAGATCCTCAACGTGGACCCGGTGCAGCACACCTACTCCTGCAAGGTTCGAGTGTGGCGGTACTT
GAAAGGCAAAGATGTGGTGGCCCAAGAGAGCCTGCTGGATGGTGGCAACAAGGTGGTAATTGGTGGCTTT
GGAGACCCCCTCATCTGCGACAACCAGGTGTCCACCGGGGACACTAGAATCTTCTTTGTGAACCCAGCAC
CACCCTACCTGTGGCCAGCCCACAAGAATGAGTTGATGCTCAACTCCAGCCTTATGCGGATCACTTTGCG
GAACCTGGAAGAGGTGGAGTTCTGTGTAGAAGACAAACCTGGGATCCACTTCACAGCAGCGCCTTCTATG
CCTCCTGATGTGTGCAGGGGAATGTTATGTGGCTTTGGTGCTGTGTGTGAACCTAGTGTTGAGGATCCAG
GCCGGGCCTCCTGTGTGTGCAAGAAGAATGTCTGCCCTGCTATGGTAGCTCCTGTGTGTGGCTCAGATGC
TTCCACCTATAGCAACGAGTGTGAGCTACAGCGTGCACAGTGCAACCAGCAACGGCGCATCCGCCTACTC
CGCCAAGGGCCATGTGGCTCTGGTTGTAAGCCTTGCATATGTACAGTCCCAGAAGTATCATCTGTCTTCA
TCTTCCCCCCAAAGCCCAAGGATGTGCTCATGATTACTCTGACTCCTAAGGTCACGTGTGTTGTGGTAGA
CATCAGCAAGGATGATCCCGAGGTCCAGTTCAGCTGGTTTGTAGATGATGTGGAGGTGCACACAGCTCAG
ACGCAACCCCGGGAGGAGCAGTTCAACAGCACTTTCCGCTCAGTCAGTGAACTTCCCATCATGCACCAGG
ACTGGCTCAATGGCAAGGAGTTCAAATGCAGGGTCAACAGTGCAGCTTTCCCTGCCCCCATCGAGAAAAC
CATCTCCAAAACCAAAGGCAGACCGAAGGCTCCACAGGTGTACACCATTCCACCTCCCAAGGAGCAGATG
GCCAAGGATAAAGTCAGTCTGACCTGCATGATAACAGACTTCTTCCCTGAAGACATTACTGTGGAGTGGC
AGTGGAATGGGCAGCCAGCGGAGAACTACAAGAACACTCAGCCCATCATGGACACAGATGGCTCTTACTT
CGTCTACAGCAAGCTCAATGTGCAGAAGAGCAACTGGGAGGCAGGAAATACTTTCACCTGCTCTGTGTTA
CATGAGGGCCTGCACAACCACCATACTGAGAAGAGCCTCTCCCACTCTCCTGGTAAAGGAGAGGATCTGT
ACTTTCAGAGCATCGATGGAAGTGGTAAAGCTATGGAGCAAAAGCTCATTTCTGAAGAGGACTTGAATGA
AATGGAGCAAAAGCTCATTTCTGAAGAGGACTTGAATGAAATGGAGCAAAAGCTCATTTCTGAAGAGGAC
TTGAATGAAATGGAGCAAAAGCTCATTTCTGAAGAGGACTTGAATGAAATGGAGCAAAAGCTCATTTCTG
AAGAGGACTTGAATGAAATGGAGAGCTTGGGCGACCTCCATCATCACCATCACCACTAGGGGATATCAGC
TGAATTCTAGAAATTCATCGACAATCAACCTCTGGATTACAAAATTTGTGAAAGATTGACTGGTATTCTT
AACTATGTTGCTCCTTTTACGCTATGTGGATACGCTGCTTTAATGCCTTTGTATCATGCTATTGCTTCCC
GTATGGCTTTCATTTTCTCCTCCTTGTATAAATCCTGGTTGCTGTCTCTTTATGAGGAGTTGTGGCCCGT
TGTCAGGCAACGTGGCGTGGTGTGCACTGTGTTTGCTGACGCAACCCCCACTGGTTGGGGCATTGCCACC
ACCTGTCAGCTCCTTTCCGGGACTTTCGCTTTCCCCCTCCCTATTGCCACGGCGGAACTCATCGCCGCCT
GCCTTGCCCGCTGCTGGACAGGGGCTCGGCTGTTGGGCACTGACAATTCCGTGGTGTTGTCGGGGAAGCT
GACGTCCTTTCCATGGCTGCTCGCCTGTGTTGCCACCTGGATTCTGCGCGGGACGTCCTTCTGCTACGTC
CCTTCGGCCCTCAATCCAGCGGACCTTCCTTCCCGCGGCCTGCTGCCGGCTCTGCGGCCTCTTCCGCGTC
TTCGCCTTCGCCCTCAGACGAGTCGGATCTCCCTTTGGGCCGCCTCCCCGCCCAGGTTCCTTGGGCCGCG
ACTCTAGGGCATGCAAGCTGATCCGGCTGCTAACAAAGCCCGAAAGGAAGCTGAGTTGGCTGCTGCCACC
GCTGAGCAATAACTAGCATAACCCCTTGGGGCGGCCGCTTCGAGCAGACATGATAAGATACATTGATGAG
TTTGGACAAACCACAACTAGAATGCAGTGAAAAAAATGCTTTATTTGTGAAATTTGTGATGCTATTGCTT
TATTTGTAACCATTATAAGCTGCAATAAACAAGTTAACAACAACAATTGCATTCATTTTATGTTTCAGGT
TCAGGGGGAGATGTGGGAGGTTTTTTTAAGCAAGTAAAACCTCTACAAATGTGGTAAAATCGAATTTTAA
CAAAATATTAACGCTTACAATTTCCTGATGCGGTATTTTCTCCTTACGCATCTGTGCGGTATTTCACACC
GCATACGCGGATCTGCGCAGCACCATGGCCTGAAATAACCTCTGAAAGAGGAACTTGGTTAGGTACCTTC
TGAGGCGGAAAGAACCAGCTGTGGAATGTGTGTCAGTTAGGGTGTGGAAAGTCCCCAGGCTCCCCAGCAG
GCAGAAGTATGCAAAGCATGCATCTCAATTAGTCAGCAACCAGGTGTGGAAAGTCCCCAGGCTCCCCAGC
AGGCAGAAGTATGCAAAGCATGCATCTCAATTAGTCAGCAACCATAGTCCCGCCCCTAACTCCGCCCATC
CCGCCCCTAACTCCGCCCAGTTCCGCCCATTCTCCGCCCCATGGCTGACTAATTTTTTTTATTTATGCAG
AGGCCGAGGCCGCCTCGGCCTCTGAGCTATTCCAGAAGTAGTGAGGAGGCTTTTTTGGAGGCCTAGGCTT
TTGCAAAAAGCTCGATTCTTCTGACACTAGCGCCACCATGAAGAAGCCCGAACTCACCGCTACCAGCGTT
GAAAAATTTCTCATCGAGAAGTTCGACAGTGTGAGCGACCTGATGCAGTTGTCGGAGGGCGAAGAGAGCC
GAGCCTTCAGCTTCGATGTCGGCGGACGCGGCTATGTACTGCGGGTGAATAGCTGCGCTGATGGCTTCTA
CAAAGACCGCTACGTGTACCGCCACTTCGCCAGCGCTGCACTACCCATCCCCGAAGTGTTGGACATCGGC
GAGTTCAGCGAGAGCCTGACATACTGCATCAGTAGACGCGCCCAAGGCGTTACTCTCCAAGACCTCCCCG
AAACAGAGCTGCCTGCTGTGTTACAGCCTGTCGCCGAAGCTATGGATGCTATTGCCGCCGCCGACCTCAG
TCAAACCAGCGGCTTCGGCCCATTCGGGCCCCAAGGCATCGGCCAGTACACAACCTGGCGGGATTTCATT
TGCGCCATTGCTGATCCCCATGTCTACCACTGGCAGACCGTGATGGACGACACCGTGTCCGCCAGCGTAG
CTCAAGCCCTGGACGAACTGATGCTGTGGGCCGAAGACTGTCCCGAGGTGCGCCACCTCGTCCATGCCGA
CTTCGGCAGCAACAACGTCCTGACCGACAACGGCCGCATCACCGCCGTAATCGACTGGTCCGAAGCTATG
TTCGGGGACAGTCAGTACGAGGTGGCCAACATCTTCTTCTGGCGGCCCTGGCTGGCTTGCATGGAGCAGC
AGACTCGCTACTTCGAGCGCCGGCATCCCGAGCTGGCCGGCAGCCCTCGTCTGCGAGCCTACATGCTGCG
CATCGGCCTGGATCAGCTCTACCAGAGCCTCGTGGACGGCAACTTCGACGATGCTGCCTGGGCTCAAGGC
CGCTGCGATGCCATCGTCCGCAGCGGGGCCGGCACCGTCGGTCGCACACAAATCGCTCGCCGGAGCGCAG
CCGTATGGACCGACGGCTGCGTCGAGGTGCTGGCCGACAGCGGCAACCGCCGGCCCAGTACACGACCGCG
CGCTAAGGAGGTAGGTCGAGTTTAGACTCTAGCCATCACGATGGCCGCAATAAAATATCTTTATTTTCAT
TACATCTGTGTGTTGGTTTTTTGTGTGAATCGATAGCGATAAGGATCCTCTTTGCGCTTGCGTTTTCCCT
TGTCCAGATAGCCCAGTAGCTGACATTCATCCGGGGTCAGCACCGTTTCTGCGGACTGGCTTTCTACGTA
ATGGTTTCTTAGACGTCAGGTGGCACTTTTCGGGGAAATGTGCGCGGAACCCCTATTTGTTTATTTTTCT
AAATACATTCAAATATGTATCCGCTCATGAGACAATAACCCTGATAAATGCTTCAATAATATTGAAAAAG
GAAGAGTATGAGTATTCAACATTTCCGTGTCGCCCTTATTCCCTTTTTTGCGGCATTTTGCCTTCCTGTT
TTTGCTCACCCAGAAACGCTGGTGAAAGTAAAAGATGCTGAAGATCAGTTGGGTGCACGAGTGGGTTACA
TCGAACTGGATCTCAACAGCGGTAAGATCCTTGAGAGTTTTCGCCCCGAAGAACGTTTTCCAATGATGAG
CACTTTCAAAGTTCTGCTATGTGGCGCGGTATTATCCCGTATTGACGCCGGGCAAGAGCAACTCGGTCGC
CGCATACACTATTCTCAGAATGACTTGGTTGAGTACTCACCAGTCACAGAAAAGCATCTTACGGATGGCA
TGACAGTAAGAGAATTATGCAGTGCTGCCATAACCATGAGTGATAACACTGCGGCCAACTTACTTCTGAC
AACTATCGGAGGACCGAAGGAGCTAACCGCTTTTTTGCACAACATGGGGGATCATGTAACTCGCCTTGAT
CGTTGGGAACCGGAGCTGAATGAAGCCATACCAAACGACGAGCGTGACACCACGATGCCTGTAGCAATGG
CAACAACGTTGCGCAAACTATTAACTGGCGAACTACTTACTCTAGCTTCCCGGCAACAATTAATAGACTG
GATGGAGGCGGATAAAGTTGCAGGACCACTTCTGCGCTCGGCCCTTCCGGCTGGCTGGTTTATTGCTGAT
AAATCTGGAGCCGGTGAGCGTGGGTCTCGCGGTATCATTGCAGCACTGGGGCCAGATGGTAAGCCCTCCC
GTATCGTAGTTATCTACACGACGGGGAGTCAGGCAACTATGGATGAACGAAATAGACAGATCGCTGAGAT
AGGTGCCTCACTGATTAAGCATTGGTAATTCGAAATGACCGACCAAGCGACGCCCAACCGGTATCAGCTC
ACTCAAAGGCGGTAATACGGTTATCCACAGAATCAGGGGATAACGCAGGAAAGAACATGTGAGCAAAAGG
CCAGCAAAAGGCCAGGAACCGTAAAAAGGCCGCGTTGCTGGCGTTTTTCCATAGGCTCCGCCCCCCTGAC
GAGCATCACAAAAATCGACGCTCAAGTCAGAGGTGGCGAAACCCGACAGGACTATAAAGATACCAGGCGT
TTCCCCCTGGAAGCTCCCTCGTGCGCTCTCCTGTTCCGACCCTGCCGCTTACCGGATACCTGTCCGCCTT
TCTCCCTTCGGGAAGCGTGGCGCTTTCTCATAGCTCACGCTGTAGGTATCTCAGTTCGGTGTAGGTCGTT
CGCTCCAAGCTGGGCTGTGTGCACGAACCCCCCGTTCAGCCCGACCGCTGCGCCTTATCCGGTAACTATC
GTCTTGAGTCCAACCCGGTAAGACACGACTTATCGCCACTGGCAGCAGCCACTGGTAACAGGATTAGCAG
AGCGAGGTATGTAGGCGGTGCTACAGAGTTCTTGAAGTGGTGGCCTAACTACGGCTACACTAGAAGGACA
GTATTTGGTATCTGCGCTCTGCTGAAGCCAGTTACCTTCGGAAAAAGAGTTGGTAGCTCTTGATCCGGCA
AACAAACCACCGCTGGTAGCGGTGGTTTTTTTGTTTGCAAGCAGCAGATTACGCGCAGAAAAAAAGGATT
TCAAGAAGATCCTTTGATCTTTTCTACGGGGTCTGACGCTCAGTGGAACGAAAACTCACGTTAAGGGATT
TTGGTCATGAGATTATCAAA
